>Addgene plasmid #176709 | pYCTK005 | addgene full sequence | sequence record 351556 | Addgene NGS Result
CTTCACACAATGCAAATTTCCGATGATGCCTACATACAAAAGAGCGAAAGGCGATATAAATTTTTTTCAC
GGGATTTTCGTTTAGGTGAAAATAAAATGAACGACAGAGCATGCAGAGTCCGGGTAATACATATGTTTCA
ATACTGTTTCAATACTGTTTCAGAAGTGCGTCACATATTAATTTTAACTTATAACTGGCCTGTTGCTGGC
AAGAGGTATATATATATGACGAATGTGACCAACATAAGTCCTTAAGATAATCCCGAAATATTTGGTTAGG
ATGATTCCCTTTCGAATTTGTGAACGTTGATGATAGATCTATGTGAGACCAGACCAATAAAAAACGCCCG
GCGGCAACCGAGCGTTCTGAACAAATCCAGATGGAGTTCTGAGGTCATTACTGGATCTATCAACAGGAGT
CCAAGCGAGCTCGATATCAAATTACGCCCCGCCCTGCCACTCATCGCAGTACTGTTGTAATTCATTAAGC
ATTCTGCCGACATGGAAGCCATCACAAACGGCATGATGAACCTGAATCGCCAGCGGCATCAGCACCTTGT
CGCCTTGCGTATAATATTTGCCCATGGTGAAAACGGGGGCGAAGAAGTTGTCCATATTGGCCACGTTTAA
ATCAAAACTGGTGAAACTCACCCAGGGATTGGCTGAAACGAAAAACATATTCTCAATAAACCCTTTAGGG
AAATAGGCCAGGTTTTCACCGTAACACGCCACATCTTGCGAATATATGTGTAGAAACTGCCGGAAATCGT
CGTGGTATTCACTCCAGAGCGATGAAAACGTTTCAGTTTGCTCATGGAAAACGGTGTAACAAGGGTGAAC
ACTATCCCATATCACCAGCTCACCGTCTTTCATTGCCATACGAAATTCCGGATGAGCATTCATCAGGCGG
GCAAGAATGTGAATAAAGGCCGGATAAAACTTGTGCTTATTTTTCTTTACGGTCTTTAAAAAGGCCGTAA
TATCCAGCTGAACGGTCTGGTTATAGGTACATTGAGCAACTGACTGAAATGCCTCAAAATGTTCTTTACG
ATGCCATTGGGATATATCAACGGTGGTATATCCAGTGATTTTTTTCTCCATTTTAGCTTCCTTAGCTCCT
GAAAATCTCGATAACTCAAAAAATACGCCCGGTAGTGATCTTATTTCATTATGGTGAAAGTTGGAACCTC
TTACGTGCCCGATCAATCATGACCAAAATCCCTTAACGTGAGTTTTCGTTCCACTGAGCGTCAGACCCCG
TAGAAAAGATCAAAGGATCTTCTTGAGATCCTTTTTTTCTGCGCGTAATCTGCTGCTTGCAAACAAAAAA
ACCACCGCTACCAGCGGTGGTTTGTTTGCCGGATCAAGAGCTACCAACTCTTTTTCCGAAGGTAACTGGC
TTCAGCAGAGCGCAGATACCAAATACTGTTCTTCTAGTGTAGCCGTAGTTAGGCCACCACTTCAAGAACT
CTGTAGCACCGCCTACATACCTCGCTCTGCTAATCCTGTTACCAGTGGCTGCTGCCAGTGGCGATAAGTC
GTGTCTTACCGGGTTGGACTCAAGACGATAGTTACCGGATAAGGCGCAGCGGTCGGGCTGAACGGGGGGT
TCGTGCACACAGCCCAGCTTGGAGCGAACGACCTACACCGAACTGAGATACCTACAGCGTGAGCTATGAG
AAAGCGCCACGCTTCCCGAAGGGAGAAAGGCGGACAGGTATCCGGTAAGCGGCAGGGTCGGAACAGGAGA
GCGCACGAGGGAGCTTCCAGGGGGAAACGCCTGGTATCTTTATAGTCCTGTCGGGTTTCGCCACCTCTGA
CTTGAGCGTCGATTTTTGTGATGCTCGTCAGGGGGGCGGAGCCTATGGAAAAACGCCAGCAACGCGGCCT
TTTTACGGTTCCTGGCCTTTTGCTGGCCTTTTGCTCACATGTTCTTTCCTGCGTTATCCCCTGATTCTGT
GGATAACCGTAGTCGGTCTCAAACGCCTTTTATTCTCTACACCGAATTTGTCTTTACTCCTATGCTGTTT
ACAAGGTCTATCTGATAAGCAATTGCGCAAGAAAATAGTAGAATGAAAACTGATTATTAAAAACAAACGT
AAACTCAAGCCTCACTTGATGCTCAGACGGAGTACGTGAAAAACGTCCGTTATGCAAAACCCTTTATATG
CACAAC
Features (pLannotate 1.2.2; 4 found; start..end, strand, type, name):
    337..371     -  terminator     lambda t0 terminator: minimal transcription terminator from phage lambda (Scholtissek and Grosse, 1987)
    445..1101    -  CDS            cat: CAT_ECOLX - Experimental evidence at protein level: Swiss-Prot protein existence level 1. This enzyme is an effector of chloramphenicol resistance in bacteria. From Escherichia coli. This protein is used as a marker in many commonly used cloning vectors, such as pACYC184.
   1102..1199    -  promoter       cat promoter: promoter of the E. coli cat gene encoding chloramphenicol acetyltransferase
   1283..1871    +  rep_origin     ori: high-copy-number ColE1/pMB1/pBR322/pUC origin of replication
