[The description below was written by a language model from this plasmid's Addgene catalogue record and pLannotate feature annotations shown in this document.]
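Description:
pYCTK005 is a level 0 (L0) part plasmid from a Golden Gate toolkit built for engineering cell-cell communication in Saccharomyces cerevisiae. It is based on the pYTK001 part-entry backbone and is classed as a synthetic biology vector; it is a storage and assembly plasmid maintained in E. coli rather than a yeast expression construct in its own right. The annotated sequence (about 2.2 kb) shows a minimal bacterial backbone: a ColE1/pUC-type origin of replication and a chloramphenicol acetyltransferase (cat) gene driven by its own promoter and followed by the lambda t0 terminator, providing chloramphenicol selection. The feature annotation describes the origin as a high-copy type, whereas the catalogue entry lists the plasmid as low copy; the record does not resolve this difference. No yeast origin, centromere or auxotrophic marker is annotated.

The payload is the PRM1 promoter of S. cerevisiae (P-PRM1), which responds to alpha-factor mating pheromone and serves as a "response part" in the toolkit. It was inserted by Golden Gate cloning through BsmBI sites that were destroyed in the process. The promoter is not picked up by the automated feature table, so it presumably lies in the unannotated portion of the sequence, and its exact boundaries are not given.

As a Golden Gate-compatible part, the promoter is meant to be combined with other toolkit parts, such as coding sequences and terminators, into higher-level transcription units. Placing a gene under PRM1 control makes its expression dependent on pheromone sensing, which lets receiver cells respond to signals from sender cells in synthetic multicellular yeast networks.
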