Addgene plasmid #176709: pYCTK005
Purpose: The plasmid is part of a GG toolkit for cell-cell communication in S. cerevisiae. This plasmid is an L0 part plasmid and contains the alpha-factor-responsive promoter PRM1 of S. cerevisiae (response part)
Depositing lab: Victor Sourjik. Publication: Construction of multicellular yeast networks using the communication toolkit with variable specificity and attenuation. Krink N, Loechner AC, Anders A, Kahnt J, Rensing S, Hochberg G, Sourjik V. bioRxiv 2021 10.1101/2021.09.27.462023.
Backbone
  Vector backbone: pYTK001
  Vector type: Synthetic Biology
Growth in bacteria
  Bacterial resistance: Chloramphenicol, 25 μg/mL
  Growth temperature: 37°C
  Growth strain: DH5alpha
  Copy number: Low Copy
Gene/Insert
  Gene/Insert name: P-PRM1
  Species: S. cerevisiae (budding yeast)
  Cloning method: Restriction Enzyme; 5′ cloning site BsmBI (destroyed during cloning); 3′ cloning site BsmBI (destroyed during cloning)
  Sequencing primers: 5′ CCTGGCCTTTTGCTGGCC; 3′ CCAGTAATGACCTCAGAACTC
Terms and licenses: Academic/Nonprofit Terms; Industry Terms: Not Available to Industry
Depositor comments: The part was cloned into the vector using Goden Gate. The plasmid is Golden Gate Cloning compatible. Please visit https://doi.org/10.1101/2021.09.27.462023 for bioRxiv preprint.
How to cite: pYCTK005 was a gift from Victor Sourjik (Addgene plasmid # 176709 ; http://n2t.net/addgene:176709 ; RRID:Addgene_176709)
