>Addgene plasmid #176709 | pYCTK005 | depositor partial sequence | sequence record 342467 | P-PRM1
CCTTTTATTCTCTACACCGAATTTGTCTTTACTCCTATGCTGTTTACAAGGTCTATCTGATAAGCAATTG
CGCAAGAAAATAGTAGAATGAAAACTGATTATTAAAAACAAACGTAAACTCAAGCCTCACTTGATGCTCA
GACGGAGTACGTGAAAAACGTCCGTTATGCAAAACCCTTTATATGCACAACCTTCACACAATGCAAATTT
CCGATGATGCCTACATACAAAAGAGCGAAAGGCGATATAAATTTTTTTCACGGGATTTTCGTTTAGGTGA
AAATAAAATGAACGACAGAGCATGCAGAGTCCGGGTAATACATATGTTTCAATACTGTTTCAATACTGTT
TCAGAAGTGCGTCACATATTAATTTTAACTTATAACTGGCCTGTTGCTGGCAAGAGGTATATATATATGA
CGAATGTGACCAACATAAGTCCTTAAGATAATCCCGAAATATTTGGTTAGGATGATTCCCTTTCGAATTT
GTGAACGTTGATGAT
